>Addgene plasmid #31340 | pET21-E. coli Initiation Factor 3 (IF3) | addgene partial sequence | sequence record 36716 | T7 5'-TAATACGACTCACTATAGGG-3'
TCTAGAAATAATTTTGTTTAACTTTAAGAAGGAGATATACAT
[540 nt withheld, positions 43-582]
CTCGAGCACCACCACCACCACCACTGAGATCCGGCTGCTAACAAAGCCCGAAAGGAAGCTGAGTTGGCTG
CTGCCACCGCTGAGCAATAACTAGCATAACCCCTTGGGGCCTCTAAACGGGTCTTGAGGGGTTTTTTGCT
GAAAGGAGGAACTATATCCGGATTGGCGAATGGG
[124 nt withheld, positions 757-880]
CGCCGGCTTTCC
