[The description below was written by a language model from this plasmid's Addgene catalogue record.]
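Description:
pET21-E. coli Initiation Factor 3 (IF3) is a bacterial expression plasmid built on the pET21c backbone (about 5.4 kb without insert) for producing recombinant Escherichia coli translation initiation factor 3. The insert is the infC coding sequence from E. coli, roughly 550 bp, cloned by restriction digestion between NdeI at the 5′ end and XhoI at the 3′ end, with both sites retained. This places the gene in frame with the backbone-encoded C-terminal His tag, so the factor is made as a His-tagged fusion suitable for metal-affinity purification.

No feature table accompanies the record, so regulatory elements are not listed explicitly. As a general matter, pET21-series vectors drive expression from a T7 promoter under lac operator control, which requires a host supplying T7 RNA polymerase. This is consistent with the record's mention of a BL21(DE3)-type strain alongside DH5alpha, the latter being a cloning strain for routine propagation. The plasmid is described as high copy and is selected with ampicillin. The catalogue also lists kanamycin under selectable markers, which does not match the ampicillin resistance expected of pET21. That entry may refer to something other than the plasmid itself, but the record does not clarify it.

The associated publication concerns the identification of mammalian mitochondrial initiation factor 3 and its role in initiation complex formation. This suggests that the purified bacterial IF3 served as a reference or comparison protein in in vitro translation initiation assays. Part of the plasmid is noted as derived from a construct made in another laboratory.
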