Addgene plasmid #31340: pET21-E. coli Initiation Factor 3 (IF3)
Depositing lab: Linda Spremulli. Depositing organization: University of North Carolina at Chapel Hill. Publication: Identification of mammalian mitochondrial translational initiation factor 3 and examination of its role in initiation complex formation with natural mRNAs. Koc EC, Spremulli LL. J Biol Chem. 2002 Sep 20. 277(38):35541-9. 10.1074/jbc.M202498200 PubMed 12095986.
Backbone
  Vector backbone: pET21c
  Backbone size w/o insert (bp): 5400
  Vector type: Bacterial Expression
  Selectable markers: kanamycin
Growth in bacteria
  Bacterial resistance: Ampicillin, 100 μg/mL
  Growth temperature: 37°C
  Growth strain: DH5alpha
  Growth instructions: BL21(De3)pArg
  Copy number: High Copy
Gene/Insert
  Gene/Insert name: E. coli Initiation Factor 3 (alt name: infC)
  Species: E. coli
  Insert size (bp): 550
  GenBank ID: EG10506
  Tag / fusion protein: His (C terminal on backbone)
  Cloning method: Restriction Enzyme; 5′ cloning site NdeI (not destroyed); 3′ cloning site XhoI (not destroyed)
  Sequencing primers: 5′ vector
Resource information
  A portion of this plasmid was derived from a plasmid made by: Dr. Claudio Gualerzi, Dr. Roberto Spurio
Terms and licenses: Academic/Nonprofit Terms; Industry Terms: Not Available to Industry
How to cite: pET21-E. coli Initiation Factor 3 (IF3) was a gift from Linda Spremulli (Addgene plasmid # 31340 ; http://n2t.net/addgene:31340 ; RRID:Addgene_31340)
